Addgene plasmid #11450: pBABE hygro rat IRS-3
Depositing lab: Ronald Kahn. Depositing organization: Joslin Diabetes Center. Publication: Insulin receptor substrate 3 (IRS-3) and IRS-4 impair IRS-1- and IRS-2-mediated signaling. Tsuruzoe K, Emkey R, Kriauciunas KM, Ueki K, Kahn CR. Mol Cell Biol. 2001 Jan . 21(1):26-38. 10.1128/MCB.21.1.26-38.2001 PubMed 11113178.
Backbone
  Vector backbone: pBABE hygro
  Backbone manufacturer: pBABE-hygro is available at Addgene
  Backbone size w/o insert (bp): 5558
  Vector type: Mammalian Expression, Retroviral
  Selectable markers: Hygromycin
Growth in bacteria
  Bacterial resistance: Ampicillin, 100 μg/mL
  Growth temperature: 37°C
  Growth strain: DH5alpha
  Copy number: High Copy
Gene/Insert
  Gene/Insert name: IRS-3 (alt names: Insulin Receptor Substrate 3; IRS3)
  Species: R. norvegicus (rat)
  Insert size (bp): 1500
  GenBank ID: NM_032074
  Entrez Gene: Irs3
  Cloning method: Restriction Enzyme; 5′ cloning site BamHI (not destroyed); 3′ cloning site SalI (not destroyed)
  Sequencing primers: 5′ pBABE 5
Terms and licenses: Academic/Nonprofit Terms; Industry Terms: Not Available to Industry
Depositor comments: Rat IRS-3 was generated by PCR from the rat genomic DNA sequence. The intron was removed by PCR overlap extension using the following two pairs of primers: 5'-CGTGGATCCGCGATGAAGCCTGCAGGTACG-3' (sense) plus 5'-CTTGGGGGCTGAAACCCATGTTTGCTGGGCA-3' (antisense) and 5'-TGCCCAGCAAACATGGGTTTCAGCCCCCAAG-3' (sense) plus 5'-GCTGTCGACGTTCTAGAACTTGATGCTG-3' (antisense). BamHI and SalI sites were introduced at the 5' and 3' ends, respectively, of the coding sequence of IRS-3 by PCR. The subsequently generated coding sequence of rat IRS-3 was ligated into BamHI and SalI sites in pBABE-hygro.
How to cite: pBABE hygro rat IRS-3 was a gift from Ronald Kahn (Addgene plasmid # 11450 ; http://n2t.net/addgene:11450 ; RRID:Addgene_11450)
