[The description below was written by a language model from this plasmid's Addgene catalogue record.]
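Description:
pBABE hygro rat IRS-3 is a retroviral mammalian expression plasmid built on the pBABE-hygro backbone (about 5.6 kb without insert). It is maintained in E. coli as a high-copy plasmid under ampicillin selection, while hygromycin resistance allows selection of transduced or transfected mammalian cells. No feature table accompanies the record, so promoters and viral elements are not listed explicitly. In the standard pBABE design, however, the inserted gene is transcribed from the Moloney murine leukemia virus 5′ LTR, a packaging signal allows the genomic RNA to be encapsidated when the plasmid is introduced into a retroviral packaging cell line, and the drug-resistance gene is driven by a separate internal promoter. The resulting virus integrates stably into dividing target cells.

The payload is the roughly 1.5 kb coding sequence of rat (Rattus norvegicus) insulin receptor substrate 3 (Irs3), an adaptor protein that is phosphorylated by the insulin receptor and relays downstream signalling. According to the depositor's notes, the sequence was amplified from rat genomic DNA rather than cDNA. The single intron was removed by PCR overlap extension to produce a continuous open reading frame. BamHI and SalI sites were added at the 5′ and 3′ ends during PCR, and the fragment was ligated into those sites of the vector, both of which remain intact. No epitope tag or fusion partner is recorded.

The construct is suited to generating hygromycin-selected cell populations that stably overexpress IRS-3. The associated publication used such an approach to examine how IRS-3 and IRS-4 interfere with signalling mediated by IRS-1 and IRS-2.
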