>Addgene plasmid #11450 | pBABE hygro rat IRS-3 | addgene partial sequence | sequence record 18264 | 11450 with pBABE5'
ATGAAGCCTGCAGGTACGGGCCCACAGTCTCCTCTGGGGGCGAGTCCACCGACGTGTCCCTCGGCCCGCC
GTTTCCTTGGCCCTGCCCGCCCGACGTGCGGCTCTGTGGCCATCTGAGGAAGCAGAAGTCCCAGCGCCGC
CGCTTTTTCGTGCTGCGTGCTGACCCACCACGGCTGGAGTGCTATGAGAGCGAGAAGAAGTTCTTGGCCA
GCGGCTGCCGCCCACCTCGACCCCGGCGTACCGTTAGCCTGGAAGGTGCCTGCACTATTAGCAAGCGCGC
GGATGCCCGTCAGCGCCACCTGATCGTCATCTATACCAGCGACAGCAGCCTGGGCGTGGCGGCGGCCAGT
GAAGCAGAGCAGCAAACATGGTACAGCGCCTTGCTCGAGGTGCGCGCCACCGCCGCTGCAGCTGCTGCCA
CCGCTATGGGTTTCAGCCCCCAAGAGGCCCCTGAGTCTTGGATCTTCGCCCCGTTCCAGGACGTCTGGCC
TGTGACACTGCGGTCCAAGGGGCTGGGGAGAGCACCAGGCCTGAGCAGCGGCAGCTATCGCCTGTGCCTG
GGTTCTGGGGCCCTGAGCCTCCTGCGGAAGCCGGGAAGCAAAGGCTCCAGAGACAGCCGGGCAACGCCAC
CACCAGTCCTGCGCTTGTCCTTGCTCAGTGTGCGCCGCTG
